>Addgene plasmid #162730 | pET SUMO NL-FKBP-Cas9 | addgene full sequence | sequence record 320077 | Addgene NGS Result
GAGTTGCAGCAAGCGGTCCACGCTGGTTTGCCCCAGCAGGCGAAAATCCTGTTTGATGGTGGTTAACGGC
GGGATATAACATGAGCTGTCTTCGGTATCGTCGTATCCCACTACCGAGATATCCGCACCAACGCGCAGCC
CGGACTCGGTAATGGCGCGCATTGCGCCCAGCGCCATCTGATCGTTGGCAACCAGCATCGCAGTGGGAAC
GATGCCCTCATTCAGCATTTGCATGGTTTGTTGAAAACCGGACATGGCACTCCAGTCGCCTTCCCGTTCC
GCTATCGGCTGAATTTGATTGCGAGTGAGATATTTATGCCAGCCAGCCAGACGCAGACGCGCCGAGACAG
AACTTAATGGGCCCGCTAACAGCGCGATTTGCTGGTGACCCAATGCGACCAGATGCTCCACGCCCAGTCG
CGTACCGTCTTCATGGGAGAAAATAATACTGTTGATGGGTGTCTGGTCAGAGACATCAAGAAATAACGCC
GGAACATTAGTGCAGGCAGCTTCCACAGCAATGGCATCCTGGTCATCCAGCGGATAGTTAATGATCAGCC
CACTGACGCGTTGCGCGAGAAGATTGTGCACCGCCGCTTTACAGGCTTCGACGCCGCTTCGTTCTACCAT
CGACACCACCACGCTGGCACCCAGTTGATCGGCGCGAGATTTAATCGCCGCGACAATTTGCGACGGCGCG
TGCAGGGCCAGACTGGAGGTGGCAACGCCAATCAGCAACGACTGTTTGCCCGCCAGTTGTTGTGCCACGC
GGTTGGGAATGTAATTCAGCTCCGCCATCGCCGCTTCCACTTTTTCCCGCGTTTTCGCAGAAACGTGGCT
GGCCTGGTTCACCACGCGGGAAACGGTCTGATAAGAGACACCGGCATACTCTGCGACATCGTATAACGTT
ACTGGTTTCACATTCACCACCCTGAATTGACTCTCTTCCGGGCGCTATCATGCCATACCGCGAAAGGTTT
TGCGCCATTCGATGGTGTCCGGGATCTCGACGCTCTCCCTTATGCGACTCCTGCATTAGGAAGCAGCCCA
GTAGTAGGTTGAGGCCGTTGAGCACCGCCGCCGCAAGGAATGGTGCATGCAAGGAGATGGCGCCCAACAG
TCCCCCGGCCACGGGGCCTGCCACCATACCCACGCCGAAACAAGCGCTCATGAGCCCGAAGTGGCGAGCC
CGATCTTCCCCATCGGTGATGTCGGCGATATAGGCGCCAGCAACCGCACCTGTGGCGCCGGTGATGCCGG
CCACGATGCGTCCGGCGTAGAGGATCGAGATCTCGATCCCGCGAAATTAATACGACTCACTATAGGGGAA
TTGTGAGCGGATAACAATTCCCCTCTAGAAATAATTTTGGTTTAACTTTAAGAAGGAGATATACATATGG
GTCATCACCATCATCATCACGGGTCCCTGCAGGACTCAGAAGTCAATCAAGAAGCTAAGCCAGAGGTCAA
GCCAGAAGTCAAGCCTGAGACTCACATCAATTTAAAGGTGTCCGATGGATCTTCAGAGATCTTCTTCAAG
ATCAAAAAGACCACTCCTTTAAGAAGGCTGATGGAAGCGTTCGCTAAAAGACAGGGTAAGGAAATGGACT
CCTTAAGATTCTTGTACGACGGTATTAGAATTCAAGCTGATCAGGCCCCTGAAGATTTGGACATGGAGGA
TAACGATATTATTGAGGCTCACCGCGAACAGATTGGAGGTGCTAGCGAAAATCTGTATTTTCAGGGAATG
GGAGTGCAGGTGGAAACCATCTCCCCAGGAGACGGGCGCACCTTCCCCAAGCGCGGCCAGACCTGCGTGG
TGCACTACACCGGGATGCTTGAAGATGGAAAGAAAGTTGATTCCTCCCGGGACAGAAACAAGCCCTTTAA
GTTTATGCTAGGCAAGCAGGAGGTGATCCGAGGCTGGGAAGAAGGGGTTGCCCAGATGAGTGTGGGTCAG
AGAGCCAAACTGACTATATCTCCAGATTATGCCTATGGTGCCACTGGGCACCCAGGCATCATCCCACCAC
ATGCCACTCTCGTCTTCGATGTGGAGCTTCTAAAACTGGAAGACAAGAAGTACAGCATCGGCCTGGACAT
CGGCACCAACTCTGTGGGCTGGGCCGTGATCACCGACGAGTACAAGGTGCCCAGCAAGAAATTCAAGGTG
CTGGGCAACACCGACCGGCACAGCATCAAGAAGAACCTGATCGGAGCCCTGCTGTTCGACAGCGGCGAAA
CAGCCGAGGCCACCCGGCTGAAGAGAACCGCCAGAAGAAGATACACCAGACGGAAGAACCGGATCTGCTA
TCTGCAAGAGATCTTCAGCAACGAGATGGCCAAGGTGGACGACAGCTTCTTCCACAGACTGGAAGAGTCC
TTCCTGGTGGAAGAGGATAAGAAGCACGAGCGGCACCCCATCTTCGGCAACATCGTGGACGAGGTGGCCT
ACCACGAGAAGTACCCCACCATCTACCACCTGAGAAAGAAACTGGTGGACAGCACCGACAAGGCCGACCT
GCGGCTGATCTATCTGGCCCTGGCCCACATGATCAAGTTCCGGGGCCACTTCCTGATCGAGGGCGACCTG
AACCCCGACAACAGCGACGTGGACAAGCTGTTCATCCAGCTGGTGCAGACCTACAACCAGCTGTTCGAGG
AAAACCCCATCAACGCCAGCGGCGTGGACGCCAAGGCCATCCTGTCTGCCAGACTGAGCAAGAGCAGACG
GCTGGAAAATCTGATCGCCCAGCTGCCCGGCGGAAGTGGCAGCGGAGTGCAGGTGGAAACCATCTCCCCA
GGAGACGGGCGCACCTTCCCCAAGCGCGGCCAGACCTGCGTGGTGCACTACACCGGGATGCTTGAAGATG
GAAAGAAAGTTGATTCCTCCCGGGACAGAAACAAGCCCTTTAAGTTTATGCTAGGCAAGCAGGAGGTGAT
CCGAGGCTGGGAAGAAGGGGTTGCCCAGATGAGTGTGGGTCAGAGAGCCAAACTGACTATATCTCCAGAT
TATGCCTATGGTGCCACTGGGCACCCAGGCATCATCCCACCACATGCCACTCTCGTCTTCGATGTGGAGC
TTCTAAAACTGGAAGGCAGTGGAAGCGAGAAGAAGAATGGCCTGTTCGGAAACCTGATTGCCCTGAGCCT
GGGCCTGACCCCCAACTTCAAGAGCAACTTCGACCTGGCCGAGGATGCCAAACTGCAGCTGAGCAAGGAC
ACCTACGACGACGACCTGGACAACCTGCTGGCCCAGATCGGCGACCAGTACGCCGACCTGTTTCTGGCCG
CCAAGAACCTGTCCGACGCCATCCTGCTGAGCGACATCCTGAGAGTGAACACCGAGATCACCAAGGCCCC
CCTGAGCGCCTCTATGATCAAGAGATACGACGAGCACCACCAGGACCTGACCCTGCTGAAAGCTCTCGTG
CGGCAGCAGCTGCCTGAGAAGTACAAAGAGATTTTCTTCGACCAGAGCAAGAACGGCTACGCCGGCTACA
TTGACGGCGGAGCCAGCCAGGAAGAGTTCTACAAGTTCATCAAGCCCATCCTGGAAAAGATGGACGGCAC
CGAGGAACTGCTCGTGAAGCTGAACAGAGAGGACCTGCTGCGGAAGCAGCGGACCTTCGACAACGGCAGC
ATCCCCCACCAGATCCACCTGGGAGAGCTGCACGCCATTCTGCGGCGGCAGGAAGATTTTTACCCATTCC
TGAAGGACAACCGGGAAAAGATCGAGAAGATCCTGACCTTCCGCATCCCCTACTACGTGGGCCCTCTGGC
CAGGGGAAACAGCAGATTCGCCTGGATGACCAGAAAGAGCGAGGAAACCATCACCCCCTGGAACTTCGAG
GAAGTGGTGGACAAGGGCGCTTCCGCCCAGAGCTTCATCGAGCGGATGACCAACTTCGATAAGAACCTGC
CCAACGAGAAGGTGCTGCCCAAGCACAGCCTGCTGTACGAGTACTTCACCGTGTATAACGAGCTGACCAA
AGTGAAATACGTGACCGAGGGAATGAGAAAGCCCGCCTTCCTGAGCGGCGAGCAGAAAAAGGCCATCGTG
GACCTGCTGTTCAAGACCAACCGGAAAGTGACCGTGAAGCAGCTGAAAGAGGACTACTTCAAGAAAATCG
AGTGCTTCGACTCCGTGGAAATCTCCGGCGTGGAAGATCGGTTCAACGCCTCCCTGGGCACATACCACGA
TCTGCTGAAAATTATCAAGGACAAGGACTTCCTGGACAATGAGGAAAACGAGGACATTCTGGAAGATATC
GTGCTGACCCTGACACTGTTTGAGGACAGAGAGATGATCGAGGAACGGCTGAAAACCTATGCCCACCTGT
TCGACGACAAAGTGATGAAGCAGCTGAAGCGGCGGAGATACACCGGCTGGGGCAGGCTGAGCCGGAAGCT
GATCAACGGCATCCGGGACAAGCAGTCCGGCAAGACAATCCTGGATTTCCTGAAGTCCGACGGCTTCGCC
AACAGAAACTTCATGCAGCTGATCCACGACGACAGCCTGACCTTTAAAGAGGACATCCAGAAAGCCCAGG
TGTCCGGCCAGGGCGATAGCCTGCACGAGCACATTGCCAATCTGGCCGGCAGCCCCGCCATTAAGAAGGG
CATCCTGCAGACAGTGAAGGTGGTGGACGAGCTCGTGAAAGTGATGGGCCGGCACAAGCCCGAGAACATC
GTGATCGAAATGGCCAGAGAGAACCAGACCACCCAGAAGGGACAGAAGAACAGCCGCGAGAGAATGAAGC
GGATCGAAGAGGGCATCAAAGAGCTGGGCAGCCAGATCCTGAAAGAACACCCCGTGGAAAACACCCAGCT
GCAGAACGAGAAGCTGTACCTGTACTACCTGCAGAATGGGCGGGATATGTACGTGGACCAGGAACTGGAC
ATCAACCGGCTGTCCGACTACGATGTGGACCATATCGTGCCTCAGAGCTTTCTGAAGGACGACTCCATCG
ACAACAAGGTGCTGACCAGAAGCGACAAGAACCGGGGCAAGAGCGACAACGTGCCCTCCGAAGAGGTCGT
GAAGAAGATGAAGAACTACTGGCGGCAGCTGCTGAACGCCAAGCTGATTACCCAGAGAAAGTTCGACAAT
CTGACCAAGGCCGAGAGAGGCGGCCTGAGCGAACTGGATAAGGCCGGCTTCATCAAGAGACAGCTGGTGG
AAACCCGGCAGATCACAAAGCACGTGGCACAGATCCTGGACTCCCGGATGAACACTAAGTACGACGAGAA
TGACAAGCTGATCCGGGAAGTGAAAGTGATCACCCTGAAGTCCAAGCTGGTGTCCGATTTCCGGAAGGAT
TTCCAGTTTTACAAAGTGCGCGAGATCAACAACTACCACCACGCCCACGACGCCTACCTGAACGCCGTCG
TGGGAACCGCCCTGATCAAAAAGTACCCTAAGCTGGAAAGCGAGTTCGTGTACGGCGACTACAAGGTGTA
CGACGTGCGGAAGATGATCGCCAAGAGCGAGCAGGAAATCGGCAAGGCTACCGCCAAGTACTTCTTCTAC
AGCAACATCATGAACTTTTTCAAGACCGAGATTACCCTGGCCAACGGCGAGATCCGGAAGCGGCCTCTGA
TCGAGACAAACGGCGAAACCGGGGAGATCGTGTGGGATAAGGGCCGGGATTTTGCCACCGTGCGGAAAGT
GCTGAGCATGCCCCAAGTGAATATCGTGAAAAAGACCGAGGTGCAGACAGGCGGCTTCAGCAAAGAGTCT
ATCCTGCCCAAGAGGAACAGCGATAAGCTGATCGCCAGAAAGAAGGACTGGGACCCTAAGAAGTACGGCG
GCTTCGACAGCCCCACCGTGGCCTATTCTGTGCTGGTGGTGGCCAAAGTGGAAAAGGGCAAGTCCAAGAA
ACTGAAGAGTGTGAAAGAGCTGCTGGGGATCACCATCATGGAAAGAAGCAGCTTCGAGAAGAATCCCATC
GACTTTCTGGAAGCCAAGGGCTACAAAGAAGTGAAAAAGGACCTGATCATCAAGCTGCCTAAGTACTCCC
TGTTCGAGCTGGAAAACGGCCGGAAGAGAATGCTGGCCTCTGCCGGCGAACTGCAGAAGGGAAACGAACT
GGCCCTGCCCTCCAAATATGTGAACTTCCTGTACCTGGCCAGCCACTATGAGAAGCTGAAGGGCTCCCCC
GAGGATAATGAGCAGAAACAGCTGTTTGTGGAACAGCACAAGCACTACCTGGACGAGATCATCGAGCAGA
TCAGCGAGTTCTCCAAGAGAGTGATCCTGGCCGACGCTAATCTGGACAAAGTGCTGTCCGCCTACAACAA
GCACCGGGATAAGCCCATCAGAGAGCAGGCCGAGAATATCATCCACCTGTTTACCCTGACCAATCTGGGA
GCCCCTGCCGCCTTCAAGTACTTTGACACCACCATCGACCGGAAGAGGTACACCAGCACCAAAGAGGTGC
TGGACGCCACCCTGATCCACCAGAGCATCACCGGCCTGTACGAGACACGGATCGACCTGTCTCAGCTGGG
AGGCGACAAAAGGCCGGCGGCCACGAAAAAGGCCGGCCAGGCAAAAAAGAAAAAGTAACTCGAGGGTGGT
GGTAGCGATTATAAAGATGATGATGATAAAGGCCTGAACGATATCTTTGAAGCCCAGAAAATTGAATGGC
ACGAGTAAAAGCTTGTCGAGCACCACCACCACCACCACTGAGATCCGGCTGCTAACAAAGCCCGAAAGGA
AGCTGAGTTGGCTGCTGCCACCGCTGAGCAATAACTAGCATAACCCCTTGGGGCCTCTAAACGGGTCTTG
AGGGGTTTTTTGCTGAAAGGAGGAACTATATCCGGATTGGCGAATGGG
[124 nt withheld, positions 6839-6962]
C
[91 nt withheld, positions 6964-7054]
A
[49 nt withheld, positions 7056-7104]
CCTTTGACGTTGGAGTCCACGTTCTTT
[37 nt withheld, positions 7132-7168]
ACCCTATCTCGGTCTATTCTTTTGATTTATAAGGGATTTTGCCGATTTCGGCCTATTGGTTAAAAAATGA
GCTGATTTAACAAAAATTTAACGCGAATTTTAACAAAATATTAACGCTTACAATTTAGGTGGCACTTTTC
GGGGAAATGTGCGCGGAACCCCTATTTGTTTATTTTTCTAAATACATTCAAATATGTATCCGCTCATGAG
ACAATAACCCTGATAAATGCTTCAATAATATTGAAAAAGGAAGAGTATGAGTATTCAACATTTCCGTGTC
GCCCTTATTCCCTTTTTTGCGGCATTTTGCCTTCCTGTTTTTGCTCACCCAGAAACGCTGGTGAAAGTAA
AAGATGCTGAAGATCAGTTGGGTGCACGAGTGGGTTACATCGAACTGGATCTCAACAGCGGTAAGATCCT
TGAGAGTTTTCGCCCCGAAGAACGTTTTCCAATGATGAGCACTTTTAAAGTTCTGCTATGTGGCGCGGTA
TTATCCCGTATTGACGCCGGGCAAGAGCAACTCGGTCGCCGCATACACTATTCTCAGAATGACTTGGTTG
AGTACTCACCAGTCACAGAAAAGCATCTTACGGATGGCATGACAGTAAGAGAATTATGCAGTGCTGCCAT
AACCATGAGTGATAACACTGCGGCCAACTTACTTCTGACAACGATCGGAGGACCGAAGGAGCTAACCGCT
TTTTTGCACAACATGGGGGATCATGTAACTCGCCTTGATCGTTGGGAACCGGAGCTGAATGAAGCCATAC
CAAACGACGAGCGTGACACCACGATGCCTGCAGCAATGGCAACAACGTTGCGCAAACTATTAACTGGCGA
ACTACTTACTCTAGCTTCCCGGCAACAATTAATAGACTGGATGGAGGCGGATAAAGTTGCAGGACCACTT
CTGCGCTCGGCCCTTCCGGCTGGCTGGTTTATTGCTGATAAATCTGGAGCCGGTGAGCGTGGTAGTCGCG
GTATCATTGCAGCACTGGGGCCAGATGGTAAGCCCTCCCGTATCGTAGTTATCTACACGACGGGGAGTCA
GGCAACTATGGATGAACGAAATAGACAGATCGCTGAGATAGGTGCCTCACTGATTAAGCATTGGTAACTG
TCAGACCAAGTTTACTCATATATACTTTAGATTGATTTAAAACTTCATTTTTAATTTAAAAGGATCTAGG
TGAAGATCCTTTTTGATAATCTCATGACCAAAATCCCTTAACGTGAGTTTTCGTTCCACTGAGCGTCAGA
CCCCGTAGAAAAGATCAAAGGATCTTCTTGAGATCCTTTTTTTCTGCGCGTAATCTGCTGCTTGCAAACA
AAAAAACCACCGCTACCAGCGGTGGTTTGTTTGCCGGATCAAGAGCTACCAACTCTTTTTCCGAAGGTAA
CTGGCTTCAGCAGAGCGCAGATACCAAATACTGTCCTTCTAGTGTAGCCGTAGTTAGGCCACCACTTCAA
GAACTCTGTAGCACCGCCTACATACCTCGCTCTGCTAATCCTGTTACCAGTGGCTGCTGCCAGTGGCGAT
AAGTCGTGTCTTACCGGGTTGGACTCAAGACGATAGTTACCGGATAAGGCGCAGCGGTCGGGCTGAACGG
GGGGTTCGTGCACACAGCCCAGCTTGGAGCGAACGACCTACACCGAACTGAGATACCTACAGCGTGAGCT
ATGAGAAAGCGCCACGCTTCCCGAAGGGAGAAAGGCGGACAGGTATCCGGTAAGCGGCAGGGTCGGAACA
GGAGAGCGCACGAGGGAGCTTCCAGGGGGAAACGCCTGGTATCTTTATAGTCCTGTCGGGTTTCGCCACC
TCTGACTTGAGCGTCGATTTTTGTGATGCTCGTCAGGGGGGCGGAGCCTATGGAAAAACGCCAGCAACGC
GGCCTTTTTACGGTTCCTGGCCTTTTGCTGGCCTTTTGCTCACATGTTCTTTCCTGCGTTATCCCCTGAT
TCTGTGGATAACCGTATTACCGCCTTTGAGTGAGCTGATACCGCTCGCCGCAGCCGAACGACCGAGCGCA
GCGAGTCAGTGAGCGAGGAAGCGGAAGAGCGCCTGATGCGGTATTTTCTCCTTACGCATCTGTGCGGTAT
TTCACACCGCAATGGTGCACTCTCAGTACAATCTGCTCTGATGCCGCATAGTTAAGCCAGTATACACTCC
GCTATCGCTACGTGACTGGGTCATGGCTGCGCCCCGACACCCGCCAACACCCGCTGACGCGCCCTGACGG
GCTTGTCTGCTCCCGGCATCCGCTTACAGACAAGCTGTGACCGTCTCCGGGAGCTGCATGTGTCAGAGGT
TTTCACCGTCATCACCGAAACGCGCGAGGCAGCTGCGGTAAAGCTCATCAGCGTGGTCGTGAAGCGATTC
ACAGATGTCTGCCTGTTCATCCGCGTCCAGCTCGTTGAGTTTCTCCAGAAGCGTTAATGTCTGGCTTCTG
ATAAAGCGGGCCATGTTAAGGGCGGTTTTTTCCTGTTTGGTCACTGATGCCTCCGTGTAAGGGGGATTTC
TGTTCATGGGGGTAATGATACCGATGAAACGAGAGAGGATGCTCACGATACGGGTTACTGATGATGAACA
TGCCCGGTTACTGGAACGTTGTGAGGGTAAACAACTGGCGGTATGGATGCGGCGGGACCAGAGAAAAATC
ACTCAGGGTCAATGCCAGCGCTTCGTTAATACAGATGTAGGTGTTCCACAGGGTAGCCAGCAGCATCCTG
CGATGCAGATCCGGAACATAATGGTGCAGGGCGCTGACTTCCGCGTTTCCAGACTTTACGAAACACGGAA
ACCGAAGACCATTCATGTTGTTGCTCAGGTCGCAGACGTTTTGCAGCAGCAGTCGCTTCACGTTCGCTCG
CGTATCGGTGATTCATTCTGCTAACCAGTAAGGCAACCCCGCCAGCCTAGCCGGGTCCTCAACGACAGGA
GCACGATCATGCGCACCCGTGGGGCCGCCATGCCGGCGATAATGGCCTGCTTCTCGCCGAAACGTTTGGT
GGCGGGACCAGTGACGAAGGCTTGAGCGAGGGCGTGCAAGATTCCGAATACCGCAAGCGACAGGCCGATC
ATCGTCGCGCTCCAGCGAAAGCGGTCCTCGCCGAAAATGACCCAGAGCGCTGCCGGCACCTGTCCTACGA
GTTGCATGATAAAGAAGACAGTCATAAGTGCGGCGACGATAGTCATGCCCCGCGCCCACCGGAAGGAGCT
GACTGGGTTGAAGGCTCTCAAGGGCATCGGTCGAGATCCCGGTGCCTAATGAGTGAGCTAACTTACATTA
ATTGCGTTGCGCTCACTGCCCGCTTTCCAGTCGGGAAACCTGTCGTGCCAGCTGCATTAATGAATCGGCC
AACGCGCGGGGAGAGGCGGTTTGCGTATTGGGCGCCAGGGTGGTTTTTCTTTTCACCAGTGAGACGGGCA
ACAGCTGATTGCCCTTCACCGCCTGGCCCTGAGA
Features (pLannotate 1.2.2; 25 found; start..end, strand, type, name):
    922..999     -  promoter       lacI promoter: lacI
   1007..1286    -  CDS            TcR (fragment): tetracycline efflux protein; tet; confers resistance to tetracycline
   1308..1326    +  promoter       T7 promoter: promoter for bacteriophage T7 RNA polymerase
   1327..1351    +  protein_bind   lac operator: The lac repressor binds to the lac operator to inhibit transcription in E. coli. This inhibition can be relieved by adding lactose or isopropyl-β-D-thiogalactopyranoside (IPTG). lac repressor encoded by lacI
   1370..1389    +  RBS            RBS (fragment): efficient ribosome binding site from bacteriophage T7 gene 10 (Olins and Rangwala, 1989)
   1433..1720    +  CDS            SUMO: cleavable ubiquitin-like protein tag; S. cerevisiae SMT3 (truncated and modified); modified to prevent cleavage by eukaryotic SUMO proteases
   1748..2071    +  CDS            FKBP-V: F36V mutant of FK506-binding protein FKBP12 binds synthetic ligands that do not bind wild-type FKBP
   2072..2762    +  CDS            Cas9(N) (fragment): N-terminal portion of Streptococcus pyogenes Cas9 (Zetsche et al., 2015)
   2774..3094    +  CDS            DmrB: F36V mutant of FK506-binding protein FKBP12 binds synthetic ligands that do not bind wild-type FKBP
   3105..4132    +  CDS            Cas9(N) (fragment): N-terminal portion of Streptococcus pyogenes Cas9 (Zetsche et al., 2015)
   4019..6517    +  CDS            Cas9(C): C-terminal portion of Streptococcus pyogenes Cas9 (Zetsche et al., 2015)
   6518..6565    +  CDS            nucleoplasmin NLS: bipartite nuclear localization signal from nucleoplasmin
   6671..6688    +  CDS            9xHis (fragment): 9xHis affinity tag
   6698..6747    +  CDS            SET1 (fragment): solubility-enhancement tag derived from T7 phage gene 10B
   6755..6802    +  terminator     T7 terminator: transcription terminator for bacteriophage T7 RNA polymerase
   6839..7267    +  rep_origin     f1 ori (sequence partly withheld): f1 bacteriophage origin of replication; arrow indicates direction of (+) strand synthesis
   7320..7424    +  promoter       AmpR promoter: bla
   7425..8285    +  CDS            AmpR: β-lactamase; bla; confers resistance to ampicillin, carbenicillin, and related antibiotics
   8456..9044    +  rep_origin     ori: high-copy-number ColE1/pMB1/pBR322/pUC origin of replication
   9230..9369    -  misc_feature   bom: basis of mobility region from pBR322
   9471..9662    -  CDS            rop: Rop protein, which maintains plasmids at low copy number; rop
   9679..10059   +  CDS            YPB1_ECOLX: Protein predicted: Swiss-Prot protein existence level 4. From Escherichia coli.
  10131..10422   -  CDS            TcR (fragment): tetracycline efflux protein; tet; confers resistance to tetracycline
  10437..10458   -  protein_bind   CAP binding site: CAP binding activates transcription in the presence of cAMP. E. coli catabolite activator protein
  10471..921     -  CDS            lacI (across the origin): lac repressor; lacI; The lac repressor binds to the lac operator to inhibit transcription in E. coli. This inhibition can be relieved by adding lactose or isopropyl-β-D-thiogalactopyranoside (IPTG).
