[The description below was written by a language model from this plasmid's Addgene catalogue record and pLannotate feature annotations shown in this document.]
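Description:
pET SUMO NL-FKBP-Cas9 is a pET-family bacterial expression plasmid of about 10.6 kb for producing a recombinant Streptococcus pyogenes Cas9 protein carrying FKBP12(F36V) domains. It is maintained in E. coli through a ColE1/pBR322-type origin with adjacent bom and rop elements (the catalogue lists it as high copy, although rop normally moderates copy number). Selection is by ampicillin through the β-lactamase gene. An f1 origin is also present, and the short tetracycline-resistance fragments are non-functional backbone remnants. Cloning strains are used for propagation, while the record directs expression to BL21(DE3), which supplies T7 RNA polymerase.

The expression cassette is driven by a T7 promoter with a lac operator and a T7 gene 10 ribosome binding site. A plasmid-borne lacI gene provides the repressor, so transcription is IPTG-inducible, and it ends at the T7 terminator. According to the catalogue, the open reading frame begins with a 6xHis tag and a yeast SMT3-derived SUMO tag, which aid purification and solubility and can be removed by SUMO protease. One FKBP F36V domain is then fused to the Cas9 N-terminus. A second F36V copy (annotated DmrB) interrupts the N-terminal part of the Cas9 coding sequence, which suggests that "NL" denotes N-terminal plus internal loop placement, though the record does not define it. The listed 642 bp insert size is consistent with two FKBP copies. Cas9 is followed by a nucleoplasmin bipartite NLS. A histidine-tag fragment lies further downstream, but the table does not show whether it is translated.

F36V FKBP binds synthetic ligands that do not recognise wild-type FKBP. The associated publication describes a chemogenetic system for examining how Cas9 lifetime affects genome editing outcomes. The purified protein therefore presumably serves as a ligand-controllable Cas9 for such studies.
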