Addgene plasmid #162730: pET SUMO NL-FKBP-Cas9
Purpose: Bacterial expression, protein expression
Depositing lab: Amit Choudhary. Depositing organization: Broad Institute. Publication: Chemogenetic System Demonstrates That Cas9 Longevity Impacts Genome Editing Outcomes. Sreekanth V, Zhou Q, Kokkonda P, Bermudez-Cabrera HC, Lim D, Law BK, Holmes BR, Chaudhary SK, Pergu R, Leger BS, Walker JA, Gifford DK, Sherwood RI, Choudhary A. ACS Cent Sci. 2020 Dec 23;6(12):2228-2237. doi: 10.1021/acscentsci.0c00129. Epub 2020 Nov 18. PubMed 33376784.
Backbone
  Vector backbone: pET
  Vector type: Bacterial Expression
Growth in bacteria
  Bacterial resistance: Ampicillin, 100 μg/mL
  Growth temperature: 37°C
  Growth strain: DH5alpha
  Growth instructions: Please use strain BL21 (DE3) for expression studies
  Copy number: High Copy
Gene/Insert
  Gene/Insert name: FKBP F36V
  Species: H. sapiens (human)
  Insert size (bp): 642
  Tag / fusion protein: SUMO (N terminal on insert); 6xHis (N terminal on insert)
  Cloning method: Gibson Cloning
  Sequencing primers: 5′ TAATACGACTCACTATAGGG; 3′ GCTAGTTATTGCTCAGCGG
Terms and licenses: Academic/Nonprofit Terms; Industry Terms: Not Available to Industry
How to cite: pET SUMO NL-FKBP-Cas9 was a gift from Amit Choudhary (Addgene plasmid # 162730 ; http://n2t.net/addgene:162730 ; RRID:Addgene_162730)
